>Addgene plasmid #142812 | TFORF1640 | addgene full sequence | sequence record 395866 | Addgene NGS Result
TTAATGTAGTCTTATGCAATACTCTTGTAGTCTTGCAACATGGTAACGATGAGTTAGCAACATGCCTTAC
AAGGAGAGAAAAAGCACCGTGCATGCCGATTGGTGGAAGTAAGGTGGTACGATCGTGCCTTATTAGGAAG
GCAACAGACGGGTCTGACATGGATTGGACGAACCACTGAATTGCCGCATTGCAGAGATATTGTATTTAAG
TGCCTAGCTCGATACATAAACGGGTCTCTCTGGTTAGACCAGATCTGAGCCTGGGAGCTCTCTGGCTAAC
TAGGGAACCCACTGCTTAAGCCTCAATAAAGCTTGCCTTGAGTGCTTCAAGTAGTGTGTGCCCGTCTGTT
GTGTGACTCTGGTAACTAGAGATCCCTCAGACCCTTTTAGTCAGTGTGGAAAATCTCTAGCAGTGGCGCC
CGAACAGGGACTTGAAAGCGAAAGGGAAACCAGAGGAGCTCTCTCGACGCAGGACTCGGCTTGCTGAAGC
GCGCACGGCAAGAGGCGAGGGGCGGCGACTGGTGAGTACGCCAAAAATTTTGACTAGCGGAGGCTAGAAG
GAGAGAGATGGGTGCGAGAGCGTCAGTATTAAGCGGGGGAGAATTAGATCGCGATGGGAAAAAATTCGGT
TAAGGCCAGGGGGAAAGAAAAAATATAAATTAAAACATATAGTATGGGCAAGCAGGGAGCTAGAACGATT
CGCAGTTAATCCTGGCCTGTTAGAAACATCAGAAGGCTGTAGACAAATACTGGGACAGCTACAACCATCC
CTTCAGACAGGATCAGAAGAACTTAGATCATTATATAATACAGTAGCAACCCTCTATTGTGTGCATCAAA
GGATAGAGATAAAAGACACCAAGGAAGCTTTAGACAAGATAGAGGAAGAGCAAAACAAAAGTAAGACCAC
CGCACAGCAAGCGGCCGCTGATCTTCAGACCTGGAGGAGGAGATATGAGGGACAATTGGAGAAGTGAATT
ATATAAATATAAAGTAGTAAAAATTGAACCATTAGGAGTAGCACCCACCAAGGCAAAGAGAAGAGTGGTG
CAGAGAGAAAAAAGAGCAGTGGGAATAGGAGCTTTGTTCCTTGGGTTCTTGGGAGCAGCAGGAAGCACTA
TGGGCGCAGCGTCAATGACGCTGACGGTACAGGCCAGACAATTATTGTCTGGTATAGTGCAGCAGCAGAA
CAATTTGCTGAGGGCTATTGAGGCGCAACAGCATCTGTTGCAACTCACAGTCTGGGGCATCAAGCAGCTC
CAGGCAAGAATCCTGGCTGTGGAAAGATACCTAAAGGATCAACAGCTCCTGGGGATTTGGGGTTGCTCTG
GAAAACTCATTTGCACCACTGCTGTGCCTTGGAATGCTAGTTGGAGTAATAAATCTCTGGAACAGATTTG
GAATCACACGACCTGGATGGAGTGGGACAGAGAAATTAACAATTACACAAGCTTAATACACTCCTTAATT
GAAGAATCGCAAAACCAGCAAGAAAAGAATGAACAAGAATTATTGGAATTAGATAAATGGGCAAGTTTGT
GGAATTGGTTTAACATAACAAATTGGCTGTGGTATATAAAATTATTCATAATGATAGTAGGAGGCTTGGT
AGGTTTAAGAATAGTTTTTGCTGTACTTTCTATAGTGAATAGAGTTAGGCAGGGATATTCACCATTATCG
TTTCAGACCCACCTCCCAACCCCGAGGGGACCCATGCATTGCATCTCAATTAGTCAGCAACCAGGTGTGG
AAAGTCCCCAGGCTCCCCAGCAGGCAGAAGTATGCAAAGCATGCGTCTCAATTAGTCAGCAACCATAGTC
CCGCCCCTAACTCCGCCCATCCCGCCCCTAACTCCGCCCAGTTCCGCCCATTCTCCGCCCCATGGCTGAC
TAATTTTTTTTATTTATGCAGAGGCCGAGGCCGCCTCGGCCTCTGAGCTATTCCAGAAGTAGTGAGGAGG
CTTTTTTGGAGGCCTAGGCTTTTGCAAAAAGCTTTCTAGAGGTACCACCGGAGCTTACCATGACCGAGTA
CAAGCCCACGGTGCGCCTCGCCACCCGCGACGACGTCCCCAGGGCCGTACGCACCCTCGCCGCCGCGTTC
GCCGACTACCCCGCCACGCGCCACACCGTCGATCCGGACCGCCACATCGAGCGGGTCACCGAGCTGCAAG
AACTCTTCCTCACGCGCGTCGGGCTCGACATCGGCAAGGTGTGGGTCGCGGACGACGGCGCCGCCGTGGC
GGTCTGGACCACGCCGGAGAGCGTCGAAGCGGGGGCGGTGTTCGCCGAGATCGGCCCGCGCATGGCCGAG
TTGAGCGGTTCCCGGCTGGCCGCGCAGCAACAGATGGAAGGCCTCCTGGCGCCGCACCGGCCCAAGGAGC
CCGCGTGGTTCCTGGCCACCGTCGGCGTCTCGCCCGACCACCAGGGCAAGGGTCTGGGCAGCGCCGTCGT
GCTCCCCGGAGTGGAGGCGGCCGAGCGCGCCGGGGTGCCCGCCTTCCTGGAGACCTCCGCGCCCCGCAAC
CTCCCCTTCTACGAGCGGCTCGGCTTCACCGTCACCGCCGACGTCGAGGTGCCCGAAGGACCGCGCACCT
GGTGCATGACCCGCAAGCCCGGTGCCAGTTAACGAATTCTAGATCTTGAGACAAATGGCAGTATTCATCC
ACAATTTTAAAAGAAAAGGGGGGATTGGGGGGTACAGTGCAGGGGAAAGAATAGTAGACATAATAGCAAC
AGACATACAAACTAAAGAATTACAAAAACAAATTACAAAAATTCAAAATTTTCGGGTTTATTACAGGGAC
AGCAGAGATCCACTTTGGCGCCGGCTCGAGGCCTGCAGGTGCAAAGATGGATAAAGTTTTAAACAGAGAG
GAATCTTTGCAGCTAATGGACCTTCTAGGTCTTGAAAGGAGTGGGAATTGGCTCCGGTGCCCGTCAGTGG
GCAGAGCGCACATCGCCCACAGTCCCCGAGAAGTTGGGGGGAGGGGTCGGCAATTGAACCGGTGCCTAGA
GAAGGTGGCGCGGGGTAAACTGGGAAAGTGATGTCGTGTACTGGCTCCGCCTTTTTCCCGAGGGTGGGGG
AGAACCGTATATAAGTGCAGTAGTCGCCGTGAACGTTCTTTTTCGCAACGGGTTTGCCGCCAGAACACAG
GTAAGTGCCGTGTGTGGTTCCCGCGGGCCTGGCCTCTTTACGGGTTATGGCCCTTGCGTGCCTTGAATTA
CTTCCACCTGGCTGCAGTACGTGATTCTTGATCCCGAGCTTCGGGTTGGAAGTGGGTGGGAGAGTTCGAG
GCCTTGCGCTTAAGGAGCCCCTTCGCCTCGTGCTTGAGTTGAGGCCTGGCCTGGGCGCTGGGGCCGCCGC
GTGCGAATCTGGTGGCACCTTCGCGCCTGTCTCGCTGCTTTCGATAAGTCTCTAGCCATTTAAAATTTTT
GATGACCTGCTGCGACGCTTTTTTTCTGGCAAGATAGTCTTGTAAATGCGGGCCAAGATCTGCACACTGG
TATTTCGGTTTTTGGGGCCGCGGGCGGCGACGGGGCCCGTGCGTCCCAGCGCACATGTTCGGCGAGGCGG
GGCCTGCGAGCGCGGCCACCGAGAATCGGACGGGGGTAGTCTCAAGCTGGCCGGCCTGCTCTGGTGCCTG
GCCTCGCGCCGCCGTGTATCGCCCCGCCCTGGGCGGCAAGGCTGGCCCGGTCGGCACCAGTTGCGTGAGC
GGAAAGATGGCCGCTTCCCGGCCCTGCTGCAGGGAGCTCAAAATGGAGGACGCGGCGCTCGGGAGAGCGG
GCGGGTGAGTCACCCACACAAAGGAAAAGGGCCTTTCCGTCCTCAGCCGTCGCTTCATGTGACTCCACGG
AGTACCGGGCGCCGTCCAGGCACCTCGATTAGTTCTCGAGCTTTTGGAGTACGTCGTCTTTAGGTTGGGG
GGAGGGGTTTTATGCGATGGAGTTTCCCCACACTGAGTGGGTGGAGACTGAAGTTAGGCCAGCTTGGCAC
TTGATGTAATTCTCCTTGGAATTTGCCCTTTTTGAGTTTGGATCTTGGTTCATTCTCAAGCCTCAGACAG
TGGTTCAAAGTTTTTTTCTTCCATTTCAGGTGTCGTGAGGCTAGCACCGCCACCATGACTCGC
[261 nt withheld, positions 4124-4384]
AAATTTTCAAGTCAACAGGCAGCAACTAAACAATCAAATGCATCATCTGATGTTGAAGTTGAAGAAAAGG
AAACTAGTGTTTCAAAGGAAGATACCGACCATGAAGAAAAAGCCAGCAATGAGGATGTGACTAAAGCAGT
TGACATAACTACTCCAAAAGCTGCCAGAAGGGGGAGAAAGAGAAAGGCAGAAAAACAAGTAGAAACTGAG
GAGGCAGGAGTAGTGACAACAGCAACAGCATCTGTTAATCTAAAAGTGAGTCCTAAAAGAGGACGACCTG
CAGCTACAGAAGTCAAGATTCCAAAACCAAGAGGCAGACCCAAAATGGTAAAACAGCCCTGTCCTTCAGA
GAGTGACATCATTACTGAAGAGGACAAAAGTAAGAAAAAGGGGCAAGAGGAAAAACAACCTAAAAAGCAG
CCTAAGAAGGATGAAGAGGGCCAGAAGGAAGAAGATAAGCCAAGAAAAGAGCCGGATAAAAAAGAGGGGA
AGAAAGAAGTTGAATCAAAAAGGAAAAATTTAGCTAAAACAGGGGTTACTTCAACCTCCGATTCTGAAGA
AGAAGGAGATGATCAAGAAGGTGAAAAGAAGAGAAAAGGTGGGAGGAACTTTCAGACTGCTCACAGAAGG
AATATGCTGAAAGGCCAACATGAGAAAGAAGCAGCAGATCGAAAACGCAAGCAAGAGGAACAAATGGAAA
CTGAGCACCAAACAACATGTAATCTACAGTAGTAATGAACTAGTCCGTAACTTGAAAGTATTTCGATTTC
TTGGCTTTATATATCTTGTGGAAAGGACGAGTTCTCACGTAATGATGAGTATCTACGCGTTAAGTCGACA
ATCAACCTCTGGATTACAAAATTTGTGAAAGATTGACTGGTATTCTTAACTATGTTGCTCCTTTTACGCT
ATGTGGATACGCTGCTTTAATGCCTTTGTATCATGCTATTGCTTCCCGTATGGCTTTCATTTTCTCCTCC
TTGTATAAATCCTGGTTGCTGTCTCTTTATGAGGAGTTGTGGCCCGTTGTCAGGCAACGTGGCGTGGTGT
GCACTGTGTTTGCTGACGCAACCCCCACTGGTTGGGGCATTGCCACCACCTGTCAGCTCCTTTCCGGGAC
TTTCGCTTTCCCCCTCCCTATTGCCACGGCGGAACTCATCGCCGCCTGCCTTGCCCGCTGCTGGACAGGG
GCTCGGCTGTTGGGCACTGACAATTCCGTGGTGTTGTCGGGGAAATCATCGTCCTTTCCTTGGCTGCTCG
CCTGTGTTGCCACCTGGATTCTGCGCGGGACGTCCTTCTGCTACGTCCCTTCGGCCCTCAATCCAGCGGA
CCTTCCTTCCCGCGGCCTGCTGCCGGCTCTGCGGCCTCTTCCGCGTCTTCGCCTTCGCCCTCAGACGAGT
CGGATCTCCCTTTGGGCCGCCTCCCCGCGTCGACTTTAAGACCAATGACTTACAAGGCAGCTGTAGATCT
TAGCCACTTTTTAAAAGAAAAGGGGGGACTGGAAGGGCTAATTCACTCCCAACGAAGACAAGATCTGCTT
TTTGCTTGTACTGGGTCTCTCTGGTTAGACCAGATCTGAGCCTGGGAGCTCTCTGGCTAACTAGGGAACC
CACTGCTTAAGCCTCAATAAAGCTTGCCTTGAGTGCTTCAAGTAGTGTGTGCCCGTCTGTTGTGTGACTC
TGGTAACTAGAGATCCCTCAGACCCTTTTAGTCAGTGTGGAAAATCTCTAGCAGTACGTATAGTAGTTCA
TGTCATCTTATTATTCAGTATTTATAACTTGCAAAGAAATGAATATCAGAGAGTGAGAGGAACTTGTTTA
TTGCAGCTTATAATGGTTACAAATAAAGCAATAGCATCACAAATTTCACAAATAAAGCATTTTTTTCACT
GCATTCTAGTTGTGGTTTGTCCAAACTCATCAATGTATCTTATCATGTCTGGCTCTAGCTATCCCGCCCC
TAACTCCGCCCATCCCGCCCCTAACTCCGCCCAGTTCCGCCCATTCTCCGCCCCATGGCTGACTAATTTT
TTTTATTTATGCAGAGGCCGAGGCCGCCTCGGCCTCTGAGCTATTCCAGAAGTAGTGAGGAGGCTTTTTT
GGAGGCCTAGGGACGTACCCAATTCGCCCTATAGTGAGTCGTATTACGCGCGCTCACTGGCCGTCGTTTT
ACAACGTCGTGACTGGGAAAACCCTGGCGTTACCCAACTTAATCGCCTTGCAGCACATCCCCCTTTCGCC
AGCTGGCGTAATAGCGAAGAGGCCCGCACCGATCGCCCTTCCCAACAGTTGCGCAGCCTGAATGGCGAAT
GGG
[124 nt withheld, positions 6698-6821]
C
[91 nt withheld, positions 6823-6913]
A
[49 nt withheld, positions 6915-6963]
CCTTTGACGTTGGAGTCCACGTTCTTT
[37 nt withheld, positions 6991-7027]
ACCCTATCTCGGTCTATTCTTTTGATTTATAAGGGATTTTGCCGATTTCGGCCTATTGGTTAAAAAATGA
GCTGATTTAACAAAAATTTAACGCGAATTTTAACAAAATATTAACGCTTACAATTTAGGTGGCACTTTTC
GGGGAAATGTGCGCGGAACCCCTATTTGTTTATTTTTCTAAATACATTCAAATATGTATCCGCTCATGAG
ACAATAACCCTGATAAATGCTTCAATAATATTGAAAAAGGAAGAGTATGAGTATTCAACATTTCCGTGTC
GCCCTTATTCCCTTTTTTGCGGCATTTTGCCTTCCTGTTTTTGCTCACCCAGAAACGCTGGTGAAAGTAA
AAGATGCTGAAGATCAGTTGGGTGCACGAGTGGGTTACATCGAACTGGATCTCAACAGCGGTAAGATCCT
TGAGAGTTTTCGCCCCGAAGAACGTTTTCCAATGATGAGCACTTTTAAAGTTCTGCTATGTGGCGCGGTA
TTATCCCGTATTGACGCCGGGCAAGAGCAACTCGGTCGCCGCATACACTATTCTCAGAATGACTTGGTTG
AGTACTCACCAGTCACAGAAAAGCATCTTACGGATGGCATGACAGTAAGAGAATTATGCAGTGCTGCCAT
AACCATGAGTGATAACACTGCGGCCAACTTACTTCTGACAACGATCGGAGGACCGAAGGAGCTAACCGCT
TTTTTGCACAACATGGGGGATCATGTAACTCGCCTTGATCGTTGGGAACCGGAGCTGAATGAAGCCATAC
CAAACGACGAGCGTGACACCACGATGCCTGTAGCAATGGCAACAACGTTGCGCAAACTATTAACTGGCGA
ACTACTTACTCTAGCTTCCCGGCAACAATTAATAGACTGGATGGAGGCGGATAAAGTTGCAGGACCACTT
CTGCGCTCGGCCCTTCCGGCTGGCTGGTTTATTGCTGATAAATCTGGAGCCGGTGAGCGTGGGTCTCGCG
GTATCATTGCAGCACTGGGGCCAGATGGTAAGCCCTCCCGTATCGTAGTTATCTACACGACGGGGAGTCA
GGCAACTATGGATGAACGAAATAGACAGATCGCTGAGATAGGTGCCTCACTGATTAAGCATTGGTAACTG
TCAGACCAAGTTTACTCATATATACTTTAGATTGATTTAAAACTTCATTTTTAATTTAAAAGGATCTAGG
TGAAGATCCTTTTTGATAATCTCATGACCAAAATCCCTTAACGTGAGTTTTCGTTCCACTGAGCGTCAGA
CCCCGTAGAAAAGATCAAAGGATCTTCTTGAGATCCTTTTTTTCTGCGCGTAATCTGCTGCTTGCAAACA
AAAAAACCACCGCTACCAGCGGTGGTTTGTTTGCCGGATCAAGAGCTACCAACTCTTTTTCCGAAGGTAA
CTGGCTTCAGCAGAGCGCAGATACCAAATACTGTTCTTCTAGTGTAGCCGTAGTTAGGCCACCACTTCAA
GAACTCTGTAGCACCGCCTACATACCTCGCTCTGCTAATCCTGTTACCAGTGGCTGCTGCCAGTGGCGAT
AAGTCGTGTCTTACCGGGTTGGACTCAAGACGATAGTTACCGGATAAGGCGCAGCGGTCGGGCTGAACGG
GGGGTTCGTGCACACAGCCCAGCTTGGAGCGAACGACCTACACCGAACTGAGATACCTACAGCGTGAGCT
ATGAGAAAGCGCCACGCTTCCCGAAGGGAGAAAGGCGGACAGGTATCCGGTAAGCGGCAGGGTCGGAACA
GGAGAGCGCACGAGGGAGCTTCCAGGGGGAAACGCCTGGTATCTTTATAGTCCTGTCGGGTTTCGCCACC
TCTGACTTGAGCGTCGATTTTTGTGATGCTCGTCAGGGGGGCGGAGCCTATGGAAAAACGCCAGCAACGC
GGCCTTTTTACGGTTCCTGGCCTTTTGCTGGCCTTTTGCTCACATGTTCTTTCCTGCGTTATCCCCTGAT
TCTGTGGATAACCGTATTACCGCCTTTGAGTGAGCTGATACCGCTCGCCGCAGCCGAACGACCGAGCGCA
GCGAGTCAGTGAGCGAGGAAGCGGAAGAGCGCCCAATACGCAAACCGCCTCTCCCCGCGCGTTGGCCGAT
TCATTAATGCAGCTGGCACGACAGGTTTCCCGACTGGAAAGCGGGCAGTGAGCGCAACGCAATTAATGTG
AGTTAGCTCACTCATTAGGCACCCCAGGCTTTACACTTTATGCTTCCGGCTCGTATGTTGTGTGGAATTG
TGAGCGGATAACAATTTCACACAGGAAACAGCTATGACCATGATTACGCCAAGCGCGCAATTAACCCTCA
CTAAAGGGAACAAAAGCTGGAGCTGCAAGC
Features (pLannotate 1.2.2; 31 found; start..end, strand, type, name):
      5..231     +  promoter       RSV promoter: Rous sarcoma virus enhancer/promoter
    232..412     +  LTR            5' LTR (truncated): truncated 5' long terminal repeat (LTR) from HIV-1
    459..584     +  misc_feature   HIV-1 Ψ: packaging signal of human immunodeficiency virus type 1
    568..931     +  CDS            HIV-1 gag (fragment): gag protein from human immunodeficiency virus 1; gag
   1077..1310    +  misc_feature   RRE: The Rev response element (RRE) of HIV-1 allows for Rev-dependent mRNA export from the nucleus to the cytoplasm.
   1687..1713    +  CDS            Rev (fragment): human immunodeficiency virus 1 (HIV-1) Rev protein; rev; enhances nuclear export of unspliced and incompletely spliced viral mRNAs
   1720..1743    +  promoter       SV40 promoter (fragment): SV40 early promoter
   1744..1815    +  promoter       SV40 promoter (fragment): SV40 enhancer and early promoter
   1839..1974    +  rep_origin     SV40 ori: SV40 origin of replication
   2020..2616    +  CDS            PuroR (fragment): puromycin N-acetyltransferase; pac from Streptomyces; confers resistance to puromycin
   2665..2782    +  misc_feature   cPPT/CTS: central polypurine tract and central termination sequence of HIV-1
   2847..2913    +  CDS            small t antigen (fragment): SV40 (simian virus 40) small t antigen
   2920..4098    +  promoter       EF-1α promoter: strong constitutive promoter for human elongation factor EF-1α
   4115..5086    +  CDS            PSIP1 (fragment) (sequence partly withheld): PSIP1_HUMAN - Also known as DFS70, LEDGF, PSIP2. Experimental evidence at protein level: Swiss-Prot protein existence level 1. Transcriptional coactivator involved in neuroepithelial stem cell differentiation and neurogenesis. Involved in particular in lens epithelial cell gene regulation and stress responses. May play an important role in lens epithelial to fiber cell terminal differentiation. May play a protective role during stress-induced apoptosis. Isoform 2 is a more general and stronger transcriptional coactivator. Isoform 2 may also act as an adapter to coordinate pre- mRNA splicing. C
   5129..5182    +  promoter       U6 promoter (fragment): RNA polymerase III promoter for human U6 snRNA
   5224..5812    +  misc_feature   WPRE: woodchuck hepatitis virus posttranscriptional regulatory element
   5863..5882    +  misc_feature   cPPT/CTS (fragment): central polypurine tract and central termination sequence of HIV-1
   5884..6117    +  LTR            3' LTR (ΔU3): self-inactivating 3' long terminal repeat (LTR) from HIV-1
   6195..6316    +  polyA_signal   SV40 poly(A) signal: SV40 polyadenylation signal
   6356..6491    +  rep_origin     SV40 ori: SV40 origin of replication
   6512..6530    -  promoter       T7 promoter: promoter for bacteriophage T7 RNA polymerase
   6538..6693    +  CDS            lacZα (fragment): LacZα fragment of β-galactosidase; lacZ fragment
   6698..7126    +  rep_origin     f1 ori (sequence partly withheld): f1 bacteriophage origin of replication; arrow indicates direction of (+) strand synthesis
   7179..7283    +  promoter       AmpR promoter: bla
   7284..8144    +  CDS            AmpR: β-lactamase; bla; confers resistance to ampicillin, carbenicillin, and related antibiotics
   8315..8903    +  rep_origin     ori: high-copy-number ColE1/pMB1/pBR322/pUC origin of replication
   9086..9178    +  CDS            lacI (fragment): lac repressor; lacI; The lac repressor binds to the lac operator to inhibit transcription in E. coli. This inhibition can be relieved by adding lactose or isopropyl-β-D-thiogalactopyranoside (IPTG).
   9191..9212    +  protein_bind   CAP binding site: CAP binding activates transcription in the presence of cAMP. E. coli catabolite activator protein
   9227..9257    +  promoter       lac promoter: promoter for the E. coli lac operon
   9265..9281    +  protein_bind   lac operator: The lac repressor binds to the lac operator to inhibit transcription in E. coli. This inhibition can be relieved by adding lactose or isopropyl-β-D-thiogalactopyranoside (IPTG). lac repressor encoded by lacI
   9326..9344    +  promoter       T3 promoter: promoter for bacteriophage T3 RNA polymerase
