[The description below was written by a language model from this plasmid's Addgene catalogue record and pLannotate feature annotations shown in this document.]
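Description:
TFORF1640 is a lentiviral mammalian expression plasmid built on the pLX_TRC317 backbone. It belongs to a barcoded transcription factor ORF collection designed for overexpression and pooled screening. It is propagated in E. coli through a high-copy ColE1/pUC-type origin with ampicillin selection (AmpR), and the backbone also carries an f1 origin and remnants of a lac/lacZα cloning region flanked by T7 and T3 promoters. The depositor warns that the plasmid can recombine, which is a common issue with LTR-containing vectors.

The viral portion has a third-generation-style layout. An RSV promoter drives a truncated HIV-1 5' LTR, followed by the Ψ packaging signal with a partial gag sequence, the RRE for Rev-dependent nuclear export, and a cPPT/CTS. It ends in a self-inactivating ΔU3 3' LTR, with an SV40 poly(A) signal downstream.

Two expression units lie between the LTRs. An SV40 early promoter/origin region drives puromycin N-acetyltransferase for selecting transduced cells. A full-length EF-1α promoter drives the human PSIP1 ORF (also known as LEDGF/DFS70), a transcriptional coactivator. The catalogue gives an insert of about 1.1 kb, and the annotation matches roughly 970 bp of it to PSIP1, so it probably encodes a shorter isoform, though the record does not name the isoform. A WPRE downstream of the ORF enhances transcript expression. The short U6 promoter fragment annotated between the ORF and the WPRE is probably not a functional promoter.

The record states that each construct carries a unique 24-bp barcode identifying the ORF in pooled screens, but this barcode is not annotated in the feature table. The vector is typically used to make lentivirus for stable PSIP1 overexpression, for example in directed-differentiation screens.
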