Addgene plasmid #142812: TFORF1640
Purpose: Lentiviral vector for overexpressing transcription factor ORFs with unique 24-bp barcodes. Barcodes facilitate identification of transcription factors in pooled screens.
Depositing lab: Feng Zhang. Depositing organization: Broad Institute. Publication: A transcription factor atlas of directed differentiation. Joung J, Ma S, Tay T, Geiger-Schuller KR, Kirchgatterer PC, Verdine VK, Guo B, Arias-Garcia MA, Allen WE, Singh A, Kuksenko O, Abudayyeh OO, Gootenberg JS, Fu Z, Macrae RK, Buenrostro JD, Regev A, Zhang F. Cell. 2023 Jan 5;186(1):209-229.e26. doi: 10.1016/j.cell.2022.11.026. PubMed 36608654.
Backbone
  Vector backbone: pLX_TRC317
  Backbone manufacturer: Broad Institute Genetic Perturbation Platform
  Backbone size w/o insert (bp): 8264
  Vector type: Mammalian Expression, Lentiviral
  Selectable markers: Puromycin
Growth in bacteria
  Bacterial resistance: Ampicillin, 100 μg/mL
  Growth temperature: 37°C
  Growth strain: NEB Stable
  Copy number: High Copy
Gene/Insert
  Gene/Insert name: PSIP1
  Species: H. sapiens (human)
  Insert size (bp): 1103
  Entrez Gene: PSIP1 (a.k.a. DFS70, LEDGF, PAIP, PSIP2, p52, p75)
  Promoter: EF1a
  Cloning method: Unknown
  Sequencing primers: 5′ GGGTGGAGACTGAAGTTAGGCCAG; 3′ CACATAGCGTAAAAGGAGCAACATAG
Terms and licenses: Academic/Nonprofit Terms; Industry Terms: Not Available to Industry
Depositor comments: NM_021144,ENST00000380716,ENST00000397519 . The transcription factor ORF portion of this plasmid was synthesized by Genewiz. Please test multiple small colonies in case of plasmid recombination. To make this collection available in a timely manner, a portion of this collection was not fully sequenced by Addgene. If an Addgene verified full plasmid sequence is not available, please contact us prior to placing an order to request the full sequence.
How to cite: TFORF1640 was a gift from Feng Zhang (Addgene plasmid # 142812 ; http://n2t.net/addgene:142812 ; RRID:Addgene_142812)
