>Addgene plasmid #142812 | TFORF1640 | depositor partial sequence | sequence record 280574 | Insert
ACCGCCACCATGACTCGC
[261 nt withheld, positions 19-279]
AAATTTTCAAGTCAACAGGCAGCAACTAAACAATCAAATGCATCATCTGATGTTGAAGTTGAAGAAAAGG
AAACTAGTGTTTCAAAGGAAGATACCGACCATGAAGAAAAAGCCAGCAATGAGGATGTGACTAAAGCAGT
TGACATAACTACTCCAAAAGCTGCCAGAAGGGGGAGAAAGAGAAAGGCAGAAAAACAAGTAGAAACTGAG
GAGGCAGGAGTAGTGACAACAGCAACAGCATCTGTTAATCTAAAAGTGAGTCCTAAAAGAGGACGACCTG
CAGCTACAGAAGTCAAGATTCCAAAACCAAGAGGCAGACCCAAAATGGTAAAACAGCCCTGTCCTTCAGA
GAGTGACATCATTACTGAAGAGGACAAAAGTAAGAAAAAGGGGCAAGAGGAAAAACAACCTAAAAAGCAG
CCTAAGAAGGATGAAGAGGGCCAGAAGGAAGAAGATAAGCCAAGAAAAGAGCCGGATAAAAAAGAGGGGA
AGAAAGAAGTTGAATCAAAAAGGAAAAATTTAGCTAAAACAGGGGTTACTTCAACCTCCGATTCTGAAGA
AGAAGGAGATGATCAAGAAGGTGAAAAGAAGAGAAAAGGTGGGAGGAACTTTCAGACTGCTCACAGAAGG
AATATGCTGAAAGGCCAACATGAGAAAGAAGCAGCAGATCGAAAACGCAAGCAAGAGGAACAAATGGAAA
CTGAGCACCAAACAACATGTAATCTACAGTAGTAATGAACTAGTCCGTAACTTGAAAGTATTTCGATTTC
TTGGCTTTATATATCTTGTGGAAAGGACGAGTTCTCACGTAATGATGAGTATCT
