>Addgene plasmid #142812 | TFORF1640 | depositor partial sequence | sequence record 280575 | Barcode
GTTCTCACGTAATGATGAGTATCT
